>Addgene plasmid #207558 | ATG13 sgRNA | addgene full sequence | sequence record 430523 | Addgene NGS Result
CATGTGAGGGCCTATTTCCCATGATTCCTTCATATTTGCATATACGATACAAGGCTGTTAGAGAGATAAT
TGGAATTAATTTGACTGTAAACACAAAGATATTAGTACAAAATACGTGACGTAGAAAGTAATAATTTCTT
GGGTAGTTTGCAGTTTTAAAATTATGTTTTAAAATGGACTATCATATGCTTACCGTAACTTGAAAGTATT
TCGATTTCTTGGCTTTATATATCTTGTGGAAAGGACGAAACACCGGGAAACTGATCTCAATTCCCGTTTT
AGAGCTAGAAATAGCAAGTTAAAATAAGGCTAGTCCGTTATCAACTTGAAAAAGTGGCACCGAGTCGGTG
CTTTTTTGTTTTAGAGCTAGAAATAGCAAGTTAAAATAAGGCTAGTCCGTTTTTAGCGCGTGCGCCAATT
CTGCAGACAAATGGCTCTAGAGGTACCCGTTACATAACTTACGGTAAATGGCCCGCCTGGCTGACCGCCC
AACGACCCCCGCCCATTGACGTCAATAGTAACGCCAATAGGGACTTTCCATTGACGTCAATGGGTGGAGT
ATTTACGGTAAACTGCCCACTTGGCAGTACATCAAGTGTATCATATGCCAAGTACGCCCCCTATTGACGT
CAATGACGGTAAATGGCCCGCCTGGCATTGTGCCCAGTACATGACCTTATGGGACTTTCCTACTTGGCAG
TACATCTACGTATTAGTCATCGCTATTACCATGGTCGAGGTGAGCCCCACGTTCTGCTTCACTCTCCCCA
TCTCCCCCCCCTCCCCACCCCCAATTTTGTATTTATTTATTTTTTAATTATTTTGTGCAGCGATGGGGGC
GGGGGGGGGGGGGGCGCGCGCCAGGCGGGGCGGGGCGGGGCGAGGGGCGGGGCGGGGCGAGGCGGAGAGG
TGCGGCGGCAGCCAATCAGAGCGGCGCGCTCCGAAAGTTTCCTTTTATGGCGAGGCGGCGGCGGCGGCGG
CCCTATAAAAAGCGAAGCGCGCGGCGGGCGGGAGTCGCTGCGCGCTGCCTTCGCCCCGTGCCCCGCTCCG
CCGCCGCCTCGCGCCGCCCGCCCCGGCTCTGACTGACCGCGTTACTCCCACAGGTGAGCGGGCGGGACGG
CCCTTCTCCTCCGGGCTGTAATTAGCTGAGCAAGAGGTAAGGGTTTAAGGGATGGTTGGTTGGTGGGGTA
TTAATGTTTAATTACCTGGAGCACCTGCCTGAAATCACTTTTTTTCAGGTTGGACCGGTGCCACCATGGA
CTATAAGGACCACGACGGAGACTACAAGGATCATGATATTGATTACAAAGACGATGACGATAAGATGGCC
CCAAAGAAGAAGCGGAAGGTCGGTATCCACGGAGTCCCAGCAGCCGACAAGAAGTACAGCATCGGCCTGG
ACATCGGCACCAACTCTGTGGGCTGGGCCGTGATCACCGACGAGTACAAGGTGCCCAGCAAGAAATTCAA
GGTGCTGGGCAACACCGACCGGCACAGCATCAAGAAGAACCTGATCGGAGCCCTGCTGTTCGACAGCGGC
GAAACAGCCGAGGCCACCCGGCTGAAGAGAACCGCCAGAAGAAGATACACCAGACGGAAGAACCGGATCT
GCTATCTGCAAGAGATCTTCAGCAACGAGATGGCCAAGGTGGACGACAGCTTCTTCCACAGACTGGAAGA
GTCCTTCCTGGTGGAAGAGGATAAGAAGCACGAGCGGCACCCCATCTTCGGCAACATCGTGGACGAGGTG
GCCTACCACGAGAAGTACCCCACCATCTACCACCTGAGAAAGAAACTGGTGGACAGCACCGACAAGGCCG
ACCTGCGGCTGATCTATCTGGCCCTGGCCCACATGATCAAGTTCCGGGGCCACTTCCTGATCGAGGGCGA
CCTGAACCCCGACAACAGCGACGTGGACAAGCTGTTCATCCAGCTGGTGCAGACCTACAACCAGCTGTTC
GAGGAAAACCCCATCAACGCCAGCGGCGTGGACGCCAAGGCCATCCTGTCTGCCAGACTGAGCAAGAGCA
GACGGCTGGAAAATCTGATCGCCCAGCTGCCCGGCGAGAAGAAGAATGGCCTGTTCGGAAACCTGATTGC
CCTGAGCCTGGGCCTGACCCCCAACTTCAAGAGCAACTTCGACCTGGCCGAGGATGCCAAACTGCAGCTG
AGCAAGGACACCTACGACGACGACCTGGACAACCTGCTGGCCCAGATCGGCGACCAGTACGCCGACCTGT
TTCTGGCCGCCAAGAACCTGTCCGACGCCATCCTGCTGAGCGACATCCTGAGAGTGAACACCGAGATCAC
CAAGGCCCCCCTGAGCGCCTCTATGATCAAGAGATACGACGAGCACCACCAGGACCTGACCCTGCTGAAA
GCTCTCGTGCGGCAGCAGCTGCCTGAGAAGTACAAAGAGATTTTCTTCGACCAGAGCAAGAACGGCTACG
CCGGCTACATTGACGGCGGAGCCAGCCAGGAAGAGTTCTACAAGTTCATCAAGCCCATCCTGGAAAAGAT
GGACGGCACCGAGGAACTGCTCGTGAAGCTGAACAGAGAGGACCTGCTGCGGAAGCAGCGGACCTTCGAC
AACGGCAGCATCCCCCACCAGATCCACCTGGGAGAGCTGCACGCCATTCTGCGGCGGCAGGAAGATTTTT
ACCCATTCCTGAAGGACAACCGGGAAAAGATCGAGAAGATCCTGACCTTCCGCATCCCCTACTACGTGGG
CCCTCTGGCCAGGGGAAACAGCAGATTCGCCTGGATGACCAGAAAGAGCGAGGAAACCATCACCCCCTGG
AACTTCGAGGAAGTGGTGGACAAGGGCGCTTCCGCCCAGAGCTTCATCGAGCGGATGACCAACTTCGATA
AGAACCTGCCCAACGAGAAGGTGCTGCCCAAGCACAGCCTGCTGTACGAGTACTTCACCGTGTATAACGA
GCTGACCAAAGTGAAATACGTGACCGAGGGAATGAGAAAGCCCGCCTTCCTGAGCGGCGAGCAGAAAAAG
GCCATCGTGGACCTGCTGTTCAAGACCAACCGGAAAGTGACCGTGAAGCAGCTGAAAGAGGACTACTTCA
AGAAAATCGAGTGCTTCGACTCCGTGGAAATCTCCGGCGTGGAAGATCGGTTCAACGCCTCCCTGGGCAC
ATACCACGATCTGCTGAAAATTATCAAGGACAAGGACTTCCTGGACAATGAGGAAAACGAGGACATTCTG
GAAGATATCGTGCTGACCCTGACACTGTTTGAGGACAGAGAGATGATCGAGGAACGGCTGAAAACCTATG
CCCACCTGTTCGACGACAAAGTGATGAAGCAGCTGAAGCGGCGGAGATACACCGGCTGGGGCAGGCTGAG
CCGGAAGCTGATCAACGGCATCCGGGACAAGCAGTCCGGCAAGACAATCCTGGATTTCCTGAAGTCCGAC
GGCTTCGCCAACAGAAACTTCATGCAGCTGATCCACGACGACAGCCTGACCTTTAAAGAGGACATCCAGA
AAGCCCAGGTGTCCGGCCAGGGCGATAGCCTGCACGAGCACATTGCCAATCTGGCCGGCAGCCCCGCCAT
TAAGAAGGGCATCCTGCAGACAGTGAAGGTGGTGGACGAGCTCGTGAAAGTGATGGGCCGGCACAAGCCC
GAGAACATCGTGATCGAAATGGCCAGAGAGAACCAGACCACCCAGAAGGGACAGAAGAACAGCCGCGAGA
GAATGAAGCGGATCGAAGAGGGCATCAAAGAGCTGGGCAGCCAGATCCTGAAAGAACACCCCGTGGAAAA
CACCCAGCTGCAGAACGAGAAGCTGTACCTGTACTACCTGCAGAATGGGCGGGATATGTACGTGGACCAG
GAACTGGACATCAACCGGCTGTCCGACTACGATGTGGACCATATCGTGCCTCAGAGCTTTCTGAAGGACG
ACTCCATCGACAACAAGGTGCTGACCAGAAGCGACAAGAACCGGGGCAAGAGCGACAACGTGCCCTCCGA
AGAGGTCGTGAAGAAGATGAAGAACTACTGGCGGCAGCTGCTGAACGCCAAGCTGATTACCCAGAGAAAG
TTCGACAATCTGACCAAGGCCGAGAGAGGCGGCCTGAGCGAACTGGATAAGGCCGGCTTCATCAAGAGAC
AGCTGGTGGAAACCCGGCAGATCACAAAGCACGTGGCACAGATCCTGGACTCCCGGATGAACACTAAGTA
CGACGAGAATGACAAGCTGATCCGGGAAGTGAAAGTGATCACCCTGAAGTCCAAGCTGGTGTCCGATTTC
CGGAAGGATTTCCAGTTTTACAAAGTGCGCGAGATCAACAACTACCACCACGCCCACGACGCCTACCTGA
ACGCCGTCGTGGGAACCGCCCTGATCAAAAAGTACCCTAAGCTGGAAAGCGAGTTCGTGTACGGCGACTA
CAAGGTGTACGACGTGCGGAAGATGATCGCCAAGAGCGAGCAGGAAATCGGCAAGGCTACCGCCAAGTAC
TTCTTCTACAGCAACATCATGAACTTTTTCAAGACCGAGATTACCCTGGCCAACGGCGAGATCCGGAAGC
GGCCTCTGATCGAGACAAACGGCGAAACCGGGGAGATCGTGTGGGATAAGGGCCGGGATTTTGCCACCGT
GCGGAAAGTGCTGAGCATGCCCCAAGTGAATATCGTGAAAAAGACCGAGGTGCAGACAGGCGGCTTCAGC
AAAGAGTCTATCCTGCCCAAGAGGAACAGCGATAAGCTGATCGCCAGAAAGAAGGACTGGGACCCTAAGA
AGTACGGCGGCTTCGACAGCCCCACCGTGGCCTATTCTGTGCTGGTGGTGGCCAAAGTGGAAAAGGGCAA
GTCCAAGAAACTGAAGAGTGTGAAAGAGCTGCTGGGGATCACCATCATGGAAAGAAGCAGCTTCGAGAAG
AATCCCATCGACTTTCTGGAAGCCAAGGGCTACAAAGAAGTGAAAAAGGACCTGATCATCAAGCTGCCTA
AGTACTCCCTGTTCGAGCTGGAAAACGGCCGGAAGAGAATGCTGGCCTCTGCCGGCGAACTGCAGAAGGG
AAACGAACTGGCCCTGCCCTCCAAATATGTGAACTTCCTGTACCTGGCCAGCCACTATGAGAAGCTGAAG
GGCTCCCCCGAGGATAATGAGCAGAAACAGCTGTTTGTGGAACAGCACAAGCACTACCTGGACGAGATCA
TCGAGCAGATCAGCGAGTTCTCCAAGAGAGTGATCCTGGCCGACGCTAATCTGGACAAAGTGCTGTCCGC
CTACAACAAGCACCGGGATAAGCCCATCAGAGAGCAGGCCGAGAATATCATCCACCTGTTTACCCTGACC
AATCTGGGAGCCCCTGCCGCCTTCAAGTACTTTGACACCACCATCGACCGGAAGAGGTACACCAGCACCA
AAGAGGTGCTGGACGCCACCCTGATCCACCAGAGCATCACCGGCCTGTACGAGACACGGATCGACCTGTC
TCAGCTGGGAGGCGACAAAAGGCCGGCGGCCACGAAAAAGGCCGGCCAGGCAAAAAAGAAAAAGTAAGAA
TTCCTAGAGCTCGCTGATCAGCCTCGACTGTGCCTTCTAGTTGCCAGCCATCTGTTGTTTGCCCCTCCCC
CGTGCCTTCCTTGACCCTGGAAGGTGCCACTCCCACTGTCCTTTCCTAATAAAATGAGGAAATTGCATCG
CATTGTCTGAGTAGGTGTCATTCTATTCTGGGGGGTGGGGTGGGGCAGGACAGCAAGGGGGAGGATTGGG
AAGAGAATAGCAGGCATGCTGGGGAGCGGCCGCAGGAACCCCTAGTGATGGAGTTGGCCACTCCCTCTCT
GCGCGCTCGCTCGCTCACTGAGGCCGGGCGACCAAAGGTCGCCCGACGCCCGGGCTTTGCCCGGGCGGCC
TCAGTGAGCGAGCGAGCGCGCAGCTGCCTGCAGGGGCGCCTGATGCGGTATTTTCTCCTTACGCATCTGT
GCGGTATTTCACACCGCATA
[95 nt withheld, positions 5971-6065]
T
[46 nt withheld, positions 6067-6112]
C
[141 nt withheld, positions 6114-6254]
CCTTTGACGTTGGAGTCCACGTTCTTT
[37 nt withheld, positions 6282-6318]
ACTCTATCTCGGGCTATTCTTTTGATTTATAAGGGATTTTGCCGATTTCGGTCTATTGGTTAAAAAATGA
GCTGATTTAACAAAAATTTAACGCGAATTTTAACAAAATATTAACGTTTACAATTTTATGGTGCACTCTC
AGTACAATCTGCTCTGATGCCGCATAGTTAAGCCAGCCCCGACACCCGCCAACACCCGCTGACGCGCCCT
GACGGGCTTGTCTGCTCCCGGCATCCGCTTACAGACAAGCTGTGACCGTCTCCGGGAGCTGCATGTGTCA
GAGGTTTTCACCGTCATCACCGAAACGCGCGAGACGAAAGGGCCTCGTGATACGCCTATTTTTATAGGTT
AATGTCATGATAATAATGGTTTCTTAGACGTCAGGTGGCACTTTTCGGGGAAATGTGCGCGGAACCCCTA
TTTGTTTATTTTTCTAAATACATTCAAATATGTATCCGCTCATGAGACAATAACCCTGATAAATGCTTCA
ATAATATTGAAAAAGGAAGAGTATGAGTATTCAACATTTCCGTGTCGCCCTTATTCCCTTTTTTGCGGCA
TTTTGCCTTCCTGTTTTTGCTCACCCAGAAACGCTGGTGAAAGTAAAAGATGCTGAAGATCAGTTGGGTG
CACGAGTGGGTTACATCGAACTGGATCTCAACAGCGGTAAGATCCTTGAGAGTTTTCGCCCCGAAGAACG
TTTTCCAATGATGAGCACTTTTAAAGTTCTGCTATGTGGCGCGGTATTATCCCGTATTGACGCCGGGCAA
GAGCAACTCGGTCGCCGCATACACTATTCTCAGAATGACTTGGTTGAGTACTCACCAGTCACAGAAAAGC
ATCTTACGGATGGCATGACAGTAAGAGAATTATGCAGTGCTGCCATAACCATGAGTGATAACACTGCGGC
CAACTTACTTCTGACAACGATCGGAGGACCGAAGGAGCTAACCGCTTTTTTGCACAACATGGGGGATCAT
GTAACTCGCCTTGATCGTTGGGAACCGGAGCTGAATGAAGCCATACCAAACGACGAGCGTGACACCACGA
TGCCTGTAGCAATGGCAACAACGTTGCGCAAACTATTAACTGGCGAACTACTTACTCTAGCTTCCCGGCA
ACAATTAATAGACTGGATGGAGGCGGATAAAGTTGCAGGACCACTTCTGCGCTCGGCCCTTCCGGCTGGC
TGGTTTATTGCTGATAAATCTGGAGCCGGTGAGCGTGGAAGCCGCGGTATCATTGCAGCACTGGGGCCAG
ATGGTAAGCCCTCCCGTATCGTAGTTATCTACACGACGGGGAGTCAGGCAACTATGGATGAACGAAATAG
ACAGATCGCTGAGATAGGTGCCTCACTGATTAAGCATTGGTAACTGTCAGACCAAGTTTACTCATATATA
CTTTAGATTGATTTAAAACTTCATTTTTAATTTAAAAGGATCTAGGTGAAGATCCTTTTTGATAATCTCA
TGACCAAAATCCCTTAACGTGAGTTTTCGTTCCACTGAGCGTCAGACCCCGTAGAAAAGATCAAAGGATC
TTCTTGAGATCCTTTTTTTCTGCGCGTAATCTGCTGCTTGCAAACAAAAAAACCACCGCTACCAGCGGTG
GTTTGTTTGCCGGATCAAGAGCTACCAACTCTTTTTCCGAAGGTAACTGGCTTCAGCAGAGCGCAGATAC
CAAATACTGTTCTTCTAGTGTAGCCGTAGTTAGGCCACCACTTCAAGAACTCTGTAGCACCGCCTACATA
CCTCGCTCTGCTAATCCTGTTACCAGTGGCTGCTGCCAGTGGCGATAAGTCGTGTCTTACCGGGTTGGAC
TCAAGACGATAGTTACCGGATAAGGCGCAGCGGTCGGGCTGAACGGGGGGTTCGTGCACACAGCCCAGCT
TGGAGCGAACGACCTACACCGAACTGAGATACCTACAGCGTGAGCTATGAGAAAGCGCCACGCTTCCCGA
AGGGAGAAAGGCGGACAGGTATCCGGTAAGCGGCAGGGTCGGAACAGGAGAGCGCACGAGGGAGCTTCCA
GGGGGAAACGCCTGGTATCTTTATAGTCCTGTCGGGTTTCGCCACCTCTGACTTGAGCGTCGATTTTTGT
GATGCTCGTCAGGGGGGCGGAGCCTATGGAAAAACGCCAGCAACGCGGCCTTTTTACGGTTCCTGGCCTT
TTGCTGGCCTTTTGCTCA
Features (pLannotate 1.2.2; 18 found; start..end, strand, type, name):
      6..246     +  promoter       U6 promoter: RNA polymerase III promoter for human U6 snRNA
    276..351     +  misc_RNA       gRNA scaffold: guide RNA scaffold for the Streptococcus pyogenes CRISPR/Cas9 system
    358..401     +  misc_RNA       gRNA scaffold (fragment): guide RNA scaffold for the Streptococcus pyogenes CRISPR/Cas9 system
    448..733     +  enhancer       CMV enhancer: human cytomegalovirus immediate early enhancer; contains an 18-bp deletion relative to the standard CMV enhancer
    735..1010    +  promoter       chicken β-actin promoter: No description available
   1011..1238    +  intron         hybrid intron: hybrid between chicken β-actin (CBA) and minute virus of mice (MMV) introns (Gray et al., 2011)
   1376..2977    +  CDS            Cas9(N): N-terminal portion of Streptococcus pyogenes Cas9 (Zetsche et al., 2015)
   2978..5476    +  CDS            Cas9(C): C-terminal portion of Streptococcus pyogenes Cas9 (Zetsche et al., 2015)
   5477..5524    +  CDS            nucleoplasmin NLS: bipartite nuclear localization signal from nucleoplasmin
   5558..5669    +  polyA_signal   bGH poly(A) signal: bovine growth hormone polyadenylation signal
   5774..5914    +  repeat_region  AAV2 ITR: inverted terminal repeat of adeno-associated virus serotype 2 inverted
   5919..5970    -  misc_feature   bom (fragment): basis of mobility region from pBR322
   5989..6444    +  rep_origin     f1 ori (sequence partly withheld): f1 bacteriophage origin of replication; arrow indicates direction of (+) strand synthesis
   6445..6494    -  misc_feature   bom (fragment): basis of mobility region from pBR322
   6596..6631    -  CDS            rop (fragment): Rop protein, which maintains plasmids at low copy number; rop
   6726..6830    +  promoter       AmpR promoter: bla
   6831..7691    +  CDS            AmpR: β-lactamase; bla; confers resistance to ampicillin, carbenicillin, and related antibiotics
   7862..8450    +  rep_origin     ori: high-copy-number ColE1/pMB1/pBR322/pUC origin of replication
