[The description below was written by a language model from this plasmid's Addgene catalogue record and pLannotate feature annotations shown in this document.]
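Description:
ATG13 sgRNA is a mammalian expression plasmid of about 8.5 kb built on the pX330 backbone, an all-in-one CRISPR/Cas9 vector that delivers both the nuclease and its guide RNA from a single plasmid by transfection. It is propagated in E. coli as a high-copy plasmid through a ColE1/pUC-type origin and selected with ampicillin via the β-lactamase gene. An f1 phage origin is also present. The annotation also picks up a single AAV2 inverted terminal repeat downstream of the Cas9 cassette and short bom and rop fragments. These are backbone remnants, and with only one ITR annotated the plasmid is not set up as an AAV packaging vector.

The payload consists of two expression units. A human U6 RNA polymerase III promoter drives a single guide RNA made of a 20-nucleotide spacer directed against the human ATG13 locus, cloned between the BbsI sites, fused to the Streptococcus pyogenes gRNA scaffold. A second partial scaffold fragment is annotated just downstream. The second unit expresses S. pyogenes Cas9, annotated as contiguous N- and C-terminal portions that together form the full-length coding sequence. Cas9 carries a C-terminal nucleoplasmin bipartite nuclear localization signal and is terminated by the bovine growth hormone polyadenylation signal. The catalogue lists the promoter as CMV, but the feature table shows a CMV enhancer joined to the chicken β-actin promoter and a hybrid intron, a CBh-type arrangement giving strong constitutive expression.

The construct is used to introduce a targeted double-strand break at ATG13, an autophagy gene, in human cells. The associated publication is a quantitative study of autophagosome formation. The record does not state whether the cut was intended for knockout or for homology-directed tagging with a separate donor.
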