Addgene plasmid #207558: ATG13 sgRNA
Purpose: pX330 expressing Cas9 and a sgRNA targeting the ATG13 locus
Depositing lab: Jens Schmidt. Depositing organization: Michigan State University. Publication: Quantitative analysis of autophagy reveals the role of ATG9 and ATG2 in autophagosome formation. Broadbent DG, Barnaba C, Perez GI, Schmidt JC. J Cell Biol. 2023 Jul 3;222(7):e202210078. doi: 10.1083/jcb.202210078. Epub 2023 Apr 28. PubMed 37115157.
Backbone
  Vector backbone: pX330 Addgene #42230
  Total vector size (bp): 8500
  Vector type: Mammalian Expression
Growth in bacteria
  Bacterial resistance: Ampicillin, 100 μg/mL
  Growth temperature: 37°C
  Growth strain: DH5alpha
  Copy number: High Copy
Gene/Insert
  Gene/Insert name: ggaaactgatctcaattccc
  Species: H. sapiens (human)
  Promoter: CMV and U6
  Cloning method: Restriction Enzyme; 5′ cloning site BbsI (unknown if destroyed); 3′ cloning site BbsI (unknown if destroyed)
  Sequencing primers: 5′ U6 forward
Terms and licenses: Academic/Nonprofit Terms; Industry Terms: Not Available to Industry
How to cite: ATG13 sgRNA was a gift from Jens Schmidt (Addgene plasmid # 207558 ; http://n2t.net/addgene:207558 ; RRID:Addgene_207558)
